Addgene plasmid #124100: pEW65: pQE-81L H3(K79M)
Purpose: H3K79M expression plasmid for norleucine supplementation
Depositing lab: Cynthia Wolberger. Depositing organization: Johns Hopkins University and School of Medicine. Publication: Mechanism of Cross-talk between H2B Ubiquitination and H3 Methylation by Dot1L. Worden EJ, Hoffmann NA, Hicks CW, Wolberger C. Cell. 2019 Feb 8. pii: S0092-8674(19)30151-5. doi: 10.1016/j.cell.2019.02.002. PubMed 30765112.
Backbone
  Vector backbone: pQE-81L
  Backbone size w/o insert (bp): 4663
  Total vector size (bp): 5074
  Vector type: Bacterial Expression
Growth in bacteria
  Bacterial resistance: Ampicillin, 100 μg/mL
  Growth temperature: 37°C
  Growth strain: DH5alpha
  Copy number: Unknown
Gene/Insert
  Gene/Insert name: Histone H3
  Species: X. laevis (frog)
  Mutation: K79M
  Entrez Gene: LOC108704296
  Promoter: T5
  Cloning method: Gibson Cloning
  Sequencing primers: 5′ TCATAAAAAATTTATTTGCTTTGTGAGCGG; 3′ ATTCTCACCAATAAAAAACGCCCG
Terms and licenses: Academic/Nonprofit Terms; Industry Terms: Not Available to Industry
How to cite: pEW65: pQE-81L H3(K79M) was a gift from Cynthia Wolberger (Addgene plasmid # 124100 ; http://n2t.net/addgene:124100 ; RRID:Addgene_124100)
