[The description below was written by a language model from this plasmid's Addgene catalogue record and pLannotate feature annotations shown in this document.]
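Description:
pEW65: pQE-81L H3(K79M) is a 5,074 bp bacterial expression plasmid built on the pQE-81L backbone for producing a mutant histone H3 in E. coli. It replicates from a ColE1/pMB1-type origin, with an adjacent bom region and only a fragment of rop, and is selected with ampicillin through the β-lactamase gene and its native promoter. The feature table also shows a cat open reading frame preceded by only a fragment of its promoter and followed by the rrnB T1 terminator. This is a carried-over backbone element, and the record lists only ampicillin as the selection.

The payload is Xenopus laevis histone H3 carrying a lysine-to-methionine substitution at position 79, inserted by Gibson cloning. The automated annotation labels this coding region by its match to bovine H3.2, reflecting the strong conservation of H3, but the catalogue species is frog. Transcription is driven by the phage T5 promoter, which is recognised by the host RNA polymerase and contains an embedded lac operator. A second lac operator lies just downstream, and the lambda t0 terminator follows the coding sequence. The plasmid supplies its own lac repressor from lacI under the up-mutated lacIq promoter, so expression is tightly repressed until induced with IPTG. No affinity tag is annotated on the insert.

The stated purpose is expression of H3K79M under norleucine supplementation. Norleucine is a methionine analogue that can be incorporated at methionine codons, so it would be placed at position 79. The associated work concerns cross-talk between H2B ubiquitination and H3 methylation by Dot1L, but the record gives no further detail on downstream use.
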