Features (pLannotate 1.2.2; 16 found; start..end, strand, type, name):
     53..97      +  promoter       T5 promoter: bacteriophage T5 promoter for E. coli RNA polymerase, with embedded lac operator
    105..121     +  protein_bind   lac operator: The lac repressor binds to the lac operator to inhibit transcription in E. coli. This inhibition can be relieved by adding lactose or isopropyl-β-D-thiogalactopyranoside (IPTG). lac repressor encoded by lacI
    158..565     +  CDS            H32_BOVIN: Experimental evidence at protein level: Swiss-Prot protein existence level 1. Core component of nucleosome. Nucleosomes wrap and compact DNA into chromatin, limiting DNA accessibility to the cellular machineries which require DNA as a template. Histones thereby play a central role in transcription regulation, DNA repair, DNA replication and chromosomal stability. DNA accessibility is regulated via a complex set of post-translational modifications of histones, also called histone code, and nucleosome remodeling. From Bos taurus (Bovine).
    574..668     +  terminator     lambda t0 terminator: transcription terminator from phage lambda
    683..711     +  promoter       cat promoter (fragment): promoter of the E. coli cat gene encoding chloramphenicol acetyltransferase
    712..1368    +  CDS            cat: CAT_ECOLX - Experimental evidence at protein level: Swiss-Prot protein existence level 1. This enzyme is an effector of chloramphenicol resistance in bacteria. From Escherichia coli. This protein is used as a marker in many commonly used cloning vectors, such as pACYC184.
   1436..1522    +  terminator     rrnB T1 terminator: Escherichia coli rrnB; transcription terminator T1 from the E. coli rrnB gene
   1545..1562    -  promoter       tet promoter (fragment): E. coli promoter for tetracycline efflux protein gene
   1581..1602    -  protein_bind   CAP binding site: CAP binding activates transcription in the presence of cAMP. E. coli catabolite activator protein
   1615..2697    -  CDS            lacI: lac repressor; lacI; The lac repressor binds to the lac operator to inhibit transcription in E. coli. This inhibition can be relieved by adding lactose or isopropyl-β-D-thiogalactopyranoside (IPTG).
   2698..2775    -  promoter       lacIq promoter: lacI (mutant); In the lacIq allele, a single base change in the promoter boosts expression of the lacI gene about 10-fold.
   2824..2865    +  CDS            rop (fragment): Rop protein, which maintains plasmids at low copy number; rop
   2967..3107    +  misc_feature   bom: basis of mobility region from pBR322
   3293..3881    -  rep_origin     ori: high-copy-number ColE1/pMB1/pBR322/pUC origin of replication
   4052..4912    -  CDS            AmpR: β-lactamase; bla; confers resistance to ampicillin, carbenicillin, and related antibiotics
   4913..5017    -  promoter       AmpR promoter: bla
>Addgene plasmid #124100 | pEW65: pQE-81L H3(K79M) | addgene full sequence | sequence record 240359 | Addgene NGS Result
AACCTATAAAAATAGGCGTATCACGAGGCCCTTTCGTCTTCACCTCGAGAAATCATAAAAAATTTATTTG
CTTTGTGAGCGGATAACAATTATAATAGATTCAATTGTGAGCGGATAACAATTTCACACAGAATTCATTA
AAGAGGAGAAATTAACTATGGCCCGTACCAAGCAGACCGCCCGTAAATCCACCGGAGGGAAGGCTCCCCG
CAAGCAGCTGGCCACCAAGGCAGCCAGGAAGTCCGCTCCTGCTACCGGCGGAGTCAAGAAACCTCACCGT
TACCGGCCCGGCACAGTCGCTCTCCGCGAGATCCGCCGCTACCAGAAATCCACCGAGCTGCTCATCCGCA
AACTGCCTTTCCAGCGCCTGGTCCGGGAGATCGCTCAGGACTTCATGACCGACCTGCGCTTCCAGAGCTC
GGCCGTTATGGCTCTGCAGGAGGCCAGCGAGGCTTATCTGGTCGCTCTCTTTGAGGACACCAACCTGTGC
GCCATCCACGCCAAGAGGGTCACCATCATGCCCAAGGACATCCAGCTGGCCCGCAGAATCCGAGGCGAGA
GGGCTTAGGCTTGGACTCCTGTTGATAGATCCAGTAATGACCTCAGAACTCCATCTGGATTTGTTCAGAA
CGCTCGGTTGCCGCCGGGCGTTTTTTATTGGTGAGAATCCAAGCTAGCTTGGCGAGATTTTCAGGAGCTA
AGGAAGCTAAAATGGAGAAAAAAATCACTGGATATACCACCGTTGATATATCCCAATGGCATCGTAAAGA
ACATTTTGAGGCATTTCAGTCAGTTGCTCAATGTACCTATAACCAGACCGTTCAGCTGGATATTACGGCC
TTTTTAAAGACCGTAAAGAAAAATAAGCACAAGTTTTATCCGGCCTTTATTCACATTCTTGCCCGCCTGA
TGAATGCTCATCCGGAATTTCGTATGGCAATGAAAGACGGTGAGCTGGTGATATGGGATAGTGTTCACCC
TTGTTACACCGTTTTCCATGAGCAAACTGAAACGTTTTCATCGCTCTGGAGTGAATACCACGACGATTTC
CGGCAGTTTCTACACATATATTCGCAAGATGTGGCGTGTTACGGTGAAAACCTGGCCTATTTCCCTAAAG
GGTTTATTGAGAATATGTTTTTCGTCTCAGCCAATCCCTGGGTGAGTTTCACCAGTTTTGATTTAAACGT
GGCCAATATGGACAACTTCTTCGCCCCCGTTTTCACCATGGGCAAATATTATACGCAAGGCGACAAGGTG
CTGATGCCGCTGGCGATTCAGGTTCATCATGCCGTTTGTGATGGCTTCCATGTCGGCAGAATGCTTAATG
AATTACAACAGTACTGCGATGAGTGGCAGGGCGGGGCGTAATTTTTTTAAGGCAGTTATTGGTGCCCTTA
AACGCCTGGGGTAATGACTCTCTAGCTTGAGGCATCAAATAAAACGAAAGGCTCAGTCGAAAGACTGGGC
CTTTCGTTTTATCTGTTGTTTGTCGGTGAACGCTCTCCTGAGTAGGACAAATCCGCCCTCTAGATTACGT
GCAGTCGATGATAAGCTGTCAAACATGAGAATTGTGCCTAATGAGTGAGCTAACTTACATTAATTGCGTT
GCGCTCACTGCCCGCTTTCCAGTCGGGAAACCTGTCGTGCCAGCTGCATTAATGAATCGGCCAACGCGCG
GGGAGAGGCGGTTTGCGTATTGGGCGCCAGGGTGGTTTTTCTTTTCACCAGTGAGACGGGCAACAGCTGA
TTGCCCTTCACCGCCTGGCCCTGAGAGAGTTGCAGCAAGCGGTCCACGCTGGTTTGCCCCAGCAGGCGAA
AATCCTGTTTGATGGTGGTTAACGGCGGGATATAACATGAGCTGTCTTCGGTATCGTCGTATCCCACTAC
CGAGATATCCGCACCAACGCGCAGCCCGGACTCGGTAATGGCGCGCATTGCGCCCAGCGCCATCTGATCG
TTGGCAACCAGCATCGCAGTGGGAACGATGCCCTCATTCAGCATTTGCATGGTTTGTTGAAAACCGGACA
TGGCACTCCAGTCGCCTTCCCGTTCCGCTATCGGCTGAATTTGATTGCGAGTGAGATATTTATGCCAGCC
AGCCAGACGCAGACGCGCCGAGACAGAACTTAATGGGCCCGCTAACAGCGCGATTTGCTGGTGACCCAAT
GCGACCAGATGCTCCACGCCCAGTCGCGTACCGTCTTCATGGGAGAAAATAATACTGTTGATGGGTGTCT
GGTCAGAGACATCAAGAAATAACGCCGGAACATTAGTGCAGGCAGCTTCCACAGCAATGGCATCCTGGTC
ATCCAGCGGATAGTTAATGATCAGCCCACTGACGCGTTGCGCGAGAAGATTGTGCACCGCCGCTTTACAG
GCTTCGACGCCGCTTCGTTCTACCATCGACACCACCACGCTGGCACCCAGTTGATCGGCGCGAGATTTAA
TCGCCGCGACAATTTGCGACGGCGCGTGCAGGGCCAGACTGGAGGTGGCAACGCCAATCAGCAACGACTG
TTTGCCCGCCAGTTGTTGTGCCACGCGGTTGGGAATGTAATTCAGCTCCGCCATCGCCGCTTCCACTTTT
TCCCGCGTTTTCGCAGAAACGTGGCTGGCCTGGTTCACCACGCGGGAAACGGTCTGATAAGAGACACCGG
CATACTCTGCGACATCGTATAACGTTACTGGTTTCACATTCACCACCCTGAATTGACTCTCTTCCGGGCG
CTATCATGCCATACCGCGAAAGGTTTTGCACCATTCGATGGTGTCGGAATTTCGGGCAGCGTTGGGTCCT
GGCCACGGGTGCGCATGATCTAGAGCTGCCTCGCGCGTTTCGGTGATGACGGTGAAAACCTCTGACACAT
GCAGCTCCCGGAGACGGTCACAGCTTGTCTGTAAGCGGATGCCGGGAGCAGACAAGCCCGTCAGGGCGCG
TCAGCGGGTGTTGGCGGGTGTCGGGGCGCAGCCATGACCCAGTCACGTAGCGATAGCGGAGTGTATACTG
GCTTAACTATGCGGCATCAGAGCAGATTGTACTGAGAGTGCACCATATGCGGTGTGAAATACCGCACAGA
TGCGTAAGGAGAAAATACCGCATCAGGCGCTCTTCCGCTTCCTCGCTCACTGACTCGCTGCGCTCGGTCG
TTCGGCTGCGGCGAGCGGTATCAGCTCACTCAAAGGCGGTAATACGGTTATCCACAGAATCAGGGGATAA
CGCAGGAAAGAACATGTGAGCAAAAGGCCAGCAAAAGGCCAGGAACCGTAAAAAGGCCGCGTTGCTGGCG
TTTTTCCATAGGCTCCGCCCCCCTGACGAGCATCACAAAAATCGACGCTCAAGTCAGAGGTGGCGAAACC
CGACAGGACTATAAAGATACCAGGCGTTTCCCCCTGGAAGCTCCCTCGTGCGCTCTCCTGTTCCGACCCT
GCCGCTTACCGGATACCTGTCCGCCTTTCTCCCTTCGGGAAGCGTGGCGCTTTCTCATAGCTCACGCTGT
AGGTATCTCAGTTCGGTGTAGGTCGTTCGCTCCAAGCTGGGCTGTGTGCACGAACCCCCCGTTCAGCCCG
ACCGCTGCGCCTTATCCGGTAACTATCGTCTTGAGTCCAACCCGGTAAGACACGACTTATCGCCACTGGC
AGCAGCCACTGGTAACAGGATTAGCAGAGCGAGGTATGTAGGCGGTGCTACAGAGTTCTTGAAGTGGTGG
CCTAACTACGGCTACACTAGAAGGACAGTATTTGGTATCTGCGCTCTGCTGAAGCCAGTTACCTTCGGAA
AAAGAGTTGGTAGCTCTTGATCCGGCAAACAAACCACCGCTGGTAGCGGTGGTTTTTTTGTTTGCAAGCA
GCAGATTACGCGCAGAAAAAAAGGATCTCAAGAAGATCCTTTGATCTTTTCTACGGGGTCTGACGCTCAG
TGGAACGAAAACTCACGTTAAGGGATTTTGGTCATGAGATTATCAAAAAGGATCTTCACCTAGATCCTTT
TAAATTAAAAATGAAGTTTTAAATCAATCTAAAGTATATATGAGTAAACTTGGTCTGACAGTTACCAATG
CTTAATCAGTGAGGCACCTATCTCAGCGATCTGTCTATTTCGTTCATCCATAGTTGCCTGACTCCCCGTC
GTGTAGATAACTACGATACGGGAGGGCTTACCATCTGGCCCCAGTGCTGCAATGATACCGCGAGACCCAC
GCTCACCGGCTCCAGATTTATCAGCAATAAACCAGCCAGCCGGAAGGGCCGAGCGCAGAAGTGGTCCTGC
AACTTTATCCGCCTCCATCCAGTCTATTAATTGTTGCCGGGAAGCTAGAGTAAGTAGTTCGCCAGTTAAT
AGTTTGCGCAACGTTGTTGCCATTGCTACAGGCATCGTGGTGTCACGCTCGTCGTTTGGTATGGCTTCAT
TCAGCTCCGGTTCCCAACGATCAAGGCGAGTTACATGATCCCCCATGTTGTGCAAAAAAGCGGTTAGCTC
CTTCGGTCCTCCGATCGTTGTCAGAAGTAAGTTGGCCGCAGTGTTATCACTCATGGTTATGGCAGCACTG
CATAATTCTCTTACTGTCATGCCATCCGTAAGATGCTTTTCTGTGACTGGTGAGTACTCAACCAAGTCAT
TCTGAGAATAGTGTATGCGGCGACCGAGTTGCTCTTGCCCGGCGTCAATACGGGATAATACCGCGCCACA
TAGCAGAACTTTAAAAGTGCTCATCATTGGAAAACGTTCTTCGGGGCGAAAACTCTCAAGGATCTTACCG
CTGTTGAGATCCAGTTCGATGTAACCCACTCGTGCACCCAACTGATCTTCAGCATCTTTTACTTTCACCA
GCGTTTCTGGGTGAGCAAAAACAGGAAGGCAAAATGCCGCAAAAAAGGGAATAAGGGCGACACGGAAATG
TTGAATACTCATACTCTTCCTTTTTCAATATTATTGAAGCATTTATCAGGGTTATTGTCTCATGAGCGGA
TACATATTTGAATGTATTTAGAAAAATAAACAAATAGGGGTTCCGCGCACATTTCCCCGAAAAGTGCCAC
CTGACGTCTAAGAAACCATTATTATCATGACATT
